>Addgene plasmid #201624 | LENTICRISPR-TKT_sgRNA1 | addgene full sequence | sequence record 396618 | Addgene NGS Result
TGATGCGGTTTTGGCAGTACATCAATGGGCGTGGATAGCGGTTTGACTCACGGGGATTTCCAAGTCTCCA
CCCCATTGACGTCAATGGGAGTTTGTTTTGGCACCAAAATCAACGGGACTTTCCAAAATGTCGTAACAAC
TCCGCCCCATTGACGCAAATGGGCGGTAGGCGTGTACGGTGGGAGGTCTATATAAGCAGCGCGTTTTGCC
TGTACTGGGTCTCTCTGGTTAGACCAGATCTGAGCCTGGGAGCTCTCTGGCTAACTAGGGAACCCACTGC
TTAAGCCTCAATAAAGCTTGCCTTGAGTGCTTCAAGTAGTGTGTGCCCGTCTGTTGTGTGACTCTGGTAA
CTAGAGATCCCTCAGACCCTTTTAGTCAGTGTGGAAAATCTCTAGCAGTGGCGCCCGAACAGGGACTTGA
AAGCGAAAGGGAAACCAGAGGAGCTCTCTCGACGCAGGACTCGGCTTGCTGAAGCGCGCACGGCAAGAGG
CGAGGGGCGGCGACTGGTGAGTACGCCAAAAATTTTGACTAGCGGAGGCTAGAAGGAGAGAGATGGGTGC
GAGAGCGTCAGTATTAAGCGGGGGAGAATTAGATCGCGATGGGAAAAAATTCGGTTAAGGCCAGGGGGAA
AGAAAAAATATAAATTAAAACATATAGTATGGGCAAGCAGGGAGCTAGAACGATTCGCAGTTAATCCTGG
CCTGTTAGAAACATCAGAAGGCTGTAGACAAATACTGGGACAGCTACAACCATCCCTTCAGACAGGATCA
GAAGAACTTAGATCATTATATAATACAGTAGCAACCCTCTATTGTGTGCATCAAAGGATAGAGATAAAAG
ACACCAAGGAAGCTTTAGACAAGATAGAGGAAGAGCAAAACAAAAGTAAGACCACCGCACAGCAAGCGGC
CGCTGATCTTCAGACCTGGAGGAGGAGATATGAGGGACAATTGGAGAAGTGAATTATATAAATATAAAGT
AGTAAAAATTGAACCATTAGGAGTAGCACCCACCAAGGCAAAGAGAAGAGTGGTGCAGAGAGAAAAAAGA
GCAGTGGGAATAGGAGCTTTGTTCCTTGGGTTCTTGGGAGCAGCAGGAAGCACTATGGGCGCAGCGTCAA
TGACGCTGACGGTACAGGCCAGACAATTATTGTCTGGTATAGTGCAGCAGCAGAACAATTTGCTGAGGGC
TATTGAGGCGCAACAGCATCTGTTGCAACTCACAGTCTGGGGCATCAAGCAGCTCCAGGCAAGAATCCTG
GCTGTGGAAAGATACCTAAAGGATCAACAGCTCCTGGGGATTTGGGGTTGCTCTGGAAAACTCATTTGCA
CCACTGCTGTGCCTTGGAATGCTAGTTGGAGTAATAAATCTCTGGAACAGATTTGGAATCACACGACCTG
GATGGAGTGGGACAGAGAAATTAACAATTACACAAGCTTAATACACTCCTTAATTGAAGAATCGCAAAAC
CAGCAAGAAAAGAATGAACAAGAATTATTGGAATTAGATAAATGGGCAAGTTTGTGGAATTGGTTTAACA
TAACAAATTGGCTGTGGTATATAAAATTATTCATAATGATAGTAGGAGGCTTGGTAGGTTTAAGAATAGT
TTTTGCTGTACTTTCTATAGTGAATAGAGTTAGGCAGGGATATTCACCATTATCGTTTCAGACCCACCTC
CCAACCCCGAGGGGACCCGACAGGCCCGAAGGAATAGAAGAAGAAGGTGGAGAGAGAGACAGAGACAGAT
CCATTCGATTAGTGAACGGATCGGCACTGCGTGCGCCAATTCTGCAGACAAATGGCAGTATTCATCCACA
ATTTTAAAAGAAAAGGGGGGATTGGGGGGTACAGTGCAGGGGAAAGAATAGTAGACATAATAGCAACAGA
CATACAAACTAAAGAATTACAAAAACAAATTACAAAAATTCAAAATTTTCGGGTTTATTACAGGGACAGC
AGAGATCCAGTTTGGTTAATTAAGGTACCGAGGGCCTATTTCCCATGATTCCTTCATATTTGCATATACG
ATACAAGGCTGTTAGAGAGATAATTAGAATTAATTTGACTGTAAACACAAAGATATTAGTACAAAATACG
TGACGTAGAAAGTAATAATTTCTTGGGTAGTTTGCAGTTTTAAAATTATGTTTTAAAATGGACTATCATA
TGCTTACCGTAACTTGAAAGTATTTCGATTTCTTGGCTTTATATATCTTGTGGAAAGGACGAAACACCGA
AACAAGCTTTCACCGACGGTTTTAGAGCTAGAAATAGCAAGTTAAAATAAGGCTAGTCCGTTATCAACTT
GAAAAAGTGGCACCGAGTCGGTGCTTTTTTGAATTCGCTAGCTAGGTCTTGAAAGGAGTGGGAATTGGCT
CCGGTGCCCGTCAGTGGGCAGAGCGCACATCGCCCACAGTCCCCGAGAAGTTGGGGGGAGGGGTCGGCAA
TTGATCCGGTGCCTAGAGAAGGTGGCGCGGGGTAAACTGGGAAAGTGATGTCGTGTACTGGCTCCGCCTT
TTTCCCGAGGGTGGGGGAGAACCGTATATAAGTGCAGTAGTCGCCGTGAACGTTCTTTTTCGCAACGGGT
TTGCCGCCAGAACACAGGACCGGTTCTAGAGCGCTGCCACCATGGACAAGAAGTACAGCATCGGCCTGGA
CATCGGCACCAACTCTGTGGGCTGGGCCGTGATCACCGACGAGTACAAGGTGCCCAGCAAGAAATTCAAG
GTGCTGGGCAACACCGACCGGCACAGCATCAAGAAGAACCTGATCGGAGCCCTGCTGTTCGACAGCGGCG
AAACAGCCGAGGCCACCCGGCTGAAGAGAACCGCCAGAAGAAGATACACCAGACGGAAGAACCGGATCTG
CTATCTGCAAGAGATCTTCAGCAACGAGATGGCCAAGGTGGACGACAGCTTCTTCCACAGACTGGAAGAG
TCCTTCCTGGTGGAAGAGGATAAGAAGCACGAGCGGCACCCCATCTTCGGCAACATCGTGGACGAGGTGG
CCTACCACGAGAAGTACCCCACCATCTACCACCTGAGAAAGAAACTGGTGGACAGCACCGACAAGGCCGA
CCTGCGGCTGATCTATCTGGCCCTGGCCCACATGATCAAGTTCCGGGGCCACTTCCTGATCGAGGGCGAC
CTGAACCCCGACAACAGCGACGTGGACAAGCTGTTCATCCAGCTGGTGCAGACCTACAACCAGCTGTTCG
AGGAAAACCCCATCAACGCCAGCGGCGTGGACGCCAAGGCCATCCTGTCTGCCAGACTGAGCAAGAGCAG
ACGGCTGGAAAATCTGATCGCCCAGCTGCCCGGCGAGAAGAAGAATGGCCTGTTCGGAAACCTGATTGCC
CTGAGCCTGGGCCTGACCCCCAACTTCAAGAGCAACTTCGACCTGGCCGAGGATGCCAAACTGCAGCTGA
GCAAGGACACCTACGACGACGACCTGGACAACCTGCTGGCCCAGATCGGCGACCAGTACGCCGACCTGTT
TCTGGCCGCCAAGAACCTGTCCGACGCCATCCTGCTGAGCGACATCCTGAGAGTGAACACCGAGATCACC
AAGGCCCCCCTGAGCGCCTCTATGATCAAGAGATACGACGAGCACCACCAGGACCTGACCCTGCTGAAAG
CTCTCGTGCGGCAGCAGCTGCCTGAGAAGTACAAAGAGATTTTCTTCGACCAGAGCAAGAACGGCTACGC
CGGCTACATTGACGGCGGAGCCAGCCAGGAAGAGTTCTACAAGTTCATCAAGCCCATCCTGGAAAAGATG
GACGGCACCGAGGAACTGCTCGTGAAGCTGAACAGAGAGGACCTGCTGCGGAAGCAGCGGACCTTCGACA
ACGGCAGCATCCCCCACCAGATCCACCTGGGAGAGCTGCACGCCATTCTGCGGCGGCAGGAAGATTTTTA
CTCATTCCTGAAGGACAACCGGGAAAAGATCGAGAAGATCCTGACCTTCCGCATCCCCTACTACGTGGGC
CCTCTGGCCAGGGGAAACAGCAGATTCGCCTGGATGACCAGAAAGAGCGAGGAAACCATCACCCCCTGGA
ACTTCGAGGAAGTGGTGGACAAGGGCGCTTCCGCCCAGAGCTTCATCGAGCGGATGACCAACTTCGATAA
GAACCTGCCCAACGAGAAGGTGCTGCCCAAGCACAGCCTGCTGTACGAGTACTTCACCGTGTATAACGAG
CTGACCAAAGTGAAATACGTGACCGAGGGAATGAGAAAGCCCGCCTTCCTGAGCGGCGAGCAGAAAAAGG
CCATCGTGGACCTGCTGTTCAAGACCAACCGGAAAGTGACCGTGAAGCAGCTGAAAGAGGACTACTTCAA
GAAAATCGAGTGCTTCGACTCCGTGGAAATCTCCGGCGTGGAAGATCGGTTCAACGCCTCCCTGGGCACA
TACCACGATCTGCTGAAAATTATCAAGGACAAGGACTTCCTGGACAATGAGGAAAACGAGGACATTCTGG
AAGATATCGTGCTGACCCTGACACTGTTTGAGGACAGAGAGATGATCGAGGAACGGCTGAAAACCTATGC
CCACCTGTTCGACGACAAAGTGATGAAGCAGCTGAAGCGGCGGAGATACACCGGCTGGGGCAGGCTGAGC
CGGAAGCTGATCAACGGCATCCGGGACAAGCAGTCCGGCAAGACAATCCTGGATTTCCTGAAGTCCGACG
GCTTCGCCAACAGAAACTTCATGCAGCTGATCCACGACGACAGCCTGACCTTTAAAGAGGACATCCAGAA
AGCCCAGGTGTCCGGCCAGGGCGATAGCCTGCACGAGCACATTGCCAATCTGGCCGGCAGCCCCGCCATT
AAGAAGGGCATCCTGCAGACAGTGAAGGTGGTGGACGAGCTCGTGAAAGTGATGGGCCGGCACAAGCCCG
AGAACATCGTGATCGAAATGGCCAGAGAGAACCAGACCACCCAGAAGGGACAGAAGAACAGCCGCGAGAG
AATGAAGCGGATCGAAGAGGGCATCAAAGAGCTGGGCAGCCAGATCCTGAAAGAACACCCCGTGGAAAAC
ACCCAGCTGCAGAACGAGAAGCTGTACCTGTACTACCTGCAGAATGGGCGGGATATGTACGTGGACCAGG
AACTGGACATCAACCGGCTGTCCGACTACGATGTGGACCATATCGTGCCTCAGAGCTTTCTGAAGGACGA
CTCCATCGACAACAAGGTGCTGACCAGAAGCGACAAGAACCGGGGCAAGAGCGACAACGTGCCCTCCGAA
GAGGTCGTGAAGAAGATGAAGAACTACTGGCGGCAGCTGCTGAACGCCAAGCTGATTACCCAGAGAAAGT
TCGACAATCTGACCAAGGCCGAGAGAGGCGGCCTGAGCGAACTGGATAAGGCCGGCTTCATCAAGAGACA
GCTGGTGGAAACCCGGCAGATCACAAAGCACGTGGCACAGATCCTGGACTCCCGGATGAACACTAAGTAC
GACGAGAATGACAAGCTGATCCGGGAAGTGAAAGTGATCACCCTGAAGTCCAAGCTGGTGTCCGATTTCC
GGAAGGATTTCCAGTTTTACAAAGTGCGCGAGATCAACAACTACCACCACGCCCACGACGCCTACCTGAA
CGCCGTCGTGGGAACCGCCCTGATCAAAAAGTACCCTAAGCTGGAAAGCGAGTTCGTGTACGGCGACTAC
AAGGTGTACGACGTGCGGAAGATGATCGCCAAGAGCGAGCAGGAAATCGGCAAGGCTACCGCCAAGTACT
TCTTCTACAGCAACATCATGAACTTTTTCAAGACCGAGATTACCCTGGCCAACGGCGAGATCCGGAAGCG
GCCTCTGATCGAGACAAACGGCGAAACCGGGGAGATCGTGTGGGATAAGGGCCGGGATTTTGCCACCGTG
CGGAAAGTGCTGAGCATGCCCCAAGTGAATATCGTGAAAAAGACCGAGGTGCAGACAGGCGGCTTCAGCA
AAGAGTCTATCCTGCCCAAGAGGAACAGCGATAAGCTGATCGCCAGAAAGAAGGACTGGGACCCTAAGAA
GTACGGCGGCTTCGACAGCCCCACCGTGGCCTATTCTGTGCTGGTGGTGGCCAAAGTGGAAAAGGGCAAG
TCCAAGAAACTGAAGAGTGTGAAAGAGCTGCTGGGGATCACCATCATGGAAAGAAGCAGCTTCGAGAAGA
ATCCCATCGACTTTCTGGAAGCCAAGGGCTACAAAGAAGTGAAAAAGGACCTGATCATCAAGCTGCCTAA
GTACTCCCTGTTCGAGCTGGAAAACGGCCGGAAGAGAATGCTGGCCTCTGCCGGCGAACTGCAGAAGGGA
AACGAACTGGCCCTGCCCTCCAAATATGTGAACTTCCTGTACCTGGCCAGCCACTATGAGAAGCTGAAGG
GCTCCCCCGAGGATAATGAGCAGAAACAGCTGTTTGTGGAACAGCACAAGCACTACCTGGACGAGATCAT
CGAGCAGATCAGCGAGTTCTCCAAGAGAGTGATCCTGGCCGACGCTAATCTGGACAAAGTGCTGTCCGCC
TACAACAAGCACCGGGATAAGCCCATCAGAGAGCAGGCCGAGAATATCATCCACCTGTTTACCCTGACCA
ATCTGGGAGCCCCTGCCGCCTTCAAGTACTTTGACACCACCATCGACCGGAAGAGGTACACCAGCACCAA
AGAGGTGCTGGACGCCACCCTGATCCACCAGAGCATCACCGGCCTGTACGAGACACGGATCGACCTGTCT
CAGCTGGGAGGCGACAAGCGACCTGCCGCCACAAAGAAGGCTGGACAGGCTAAGAAGAAGAAAGATTACA
AAGACGATGACGATAAGGGATCCGGCGCAACAAACTTCTCTCTGCTGAAACAAGCCGGAGATGTCGAAGA
GAATCCTGGACCGACCGAGTACAAGCCCACGGTGCGCCTCGCCACCCGCGACGACGTCCCCAGGGCCGTA
CGCACCCTCGCCGCCGCGTTCGCCGACTACCCCGCCACGCGCCACACCGTCGATCCGGACCGCCACATCG
AGCGGGTCACCGAGCTGCAAGAACTCTTCCTCACGCGCGTCGGGCTCGACATCGGCAAGGTGTGGGTCGC
GGACGACGGCGCCGCGGTGGCGGTCTGGACCACGCCGGAGAGCGTCGAAGCGGGGGCGGTGTTCGCCGAG
ATCGGCCCGCGCATGGCCGAGTTGAGCGGTTCCCGGCTGGCCGCGCAGCAACAGATGGAAGGCCTCCTGG
CGCCGCACCGGCCCAAGGAGCCCGCGTGGTTCCTGGCCACCGTCGGAGTCTCGCCCGACCACCAGGGCAA
GGGTCTGGGCAGCGCCGTCGTGCTCCCCGGAGTGGAGGCGGCCGAGCGCGCCGGGGTGCCCGCCTTCCTG
GAGACCTCCGCGCCCCGCAACCTCCCCTTCTACGAGCGGCTCGGCTTCACCGTCACCGCCGACGTCGAGG
TGCCCGAAGGACCGCGCACCTGGTGCATGACCCGCAAGCCCGGTGCCTGAACGCGTTAAGTCGACAATCA
ACCTCTGGATTACAAAATTTGTGAAAGATTGACTGGTATTCTTAACTATGTTGCTCCTTTTACGCTATGT
GGATACGCTGCTTTAATGCCTTTGTATCATGCTATTGCTTCCCGTATGGCTTTCATTTTCTCCTCCTTGT
ATAAATCCTGGTTGCTGTCTCTTTATGAGGAGTTGTGGCCCGTTGTCAGGCAACGTGGCGTGGTGTGCAC
TGTGTTTGCTGACGCAACCCCCACTGGTTGGGGCATTGCCACCACCTGTCAGCTCCTTTCCGGGACTTTC
GCTTTCCCCCTCCCTATTGCCACGGCGGAACTCATCGCCGCCTGCCTTGCCCGCTGCTGGACAGGGGCTC
GGCTGTTGGGCACTGACAATTCCGTGGTGTTGTCGGGGAAATCATCGTCCTTTCCTTGGCTGCTCGCCTG
TGTTGCCACCTGGATTCTGCGCGGGACGTCCTTCTGCTACGTCCCTTCGGCCCTCAATCCAGCGGACCTT
CCTTCCCGCGGCCTGCTGCCGGCTCTGCGGCCTCTTCCGCGTCTTCGCCTTCGCCCTCAGACGAGTCGGA
TCTCCCTTTGGGCCGCCTCCCCGCGTCGACTTTAAGACCAATGACTTACAAGGCAGCTGTAGATCTTAGC
CACTTTTTAAAAGAAAAGGGGGGACTGGAAGGGCTAATTCACTCCCAACGAAGACAAGATCTGCTTTTTG
CTTGTACTGGGTCTCTCTGGTTAGACCAGATCTGAGCCTGGGAGCTCTCTGGCTAACTAGGGAACCCACT
GCTTAAGCCTCAATAAAGCTTGCCTTGAGTGCTTCAAGTAGTGTGTGCCCGTCTGTTGTGTGACTCTGGT
AACTAGAGATCCCTCAGACCCTTTTAGTCAGTGTGGAAAATCTCTAGCAGGGCCCGTTTAAACCCGCTGA
TCAGCCTCGACTGTGCCTTCTAGTTGCCAGCCATCTGTTGTTTGCCCCTCCCCCGTGCCTTCCTTGACCC
TGGAAGGTGCCACTCCCACTGTCCTTTCCTAATAAAATGAGGAAATTGCATCGCATTGTCTGAGTAGGTG
TCATTCTATTCTGGGGGGTGGGGTGGGGCAGGACAGCAAGGGGGAGGATTGGGAAGACAATAGCAGGCAT
GCTGGGGATGCGGTGGGCTCTATGGCTTCTGAGGCGGAAAGAACCAGCTGGGGCTCTAGGGGGTATCCCC
[124 nt withheld, positions 8681-8804]
C
[91 nt withheld, positions 8806-8896]
A
[49 nt withheld, positions 8898-8946]
CCTTTGACGTTGGAGTCCACGTTCTTT
[37 nt withheld, positions 8974-9010]
ACCCTATCTCGGTCTATTCTTTTGATTTATAAGGGATTTTGCCGATTTCGGCCTATTGGTTAAAAAATGA
GCTGATTTAACAAAAATTTAACGCGAATTAATTCTGTGGAATGTGTGTCAGTTAGGGTGTGGAAAGTCCC
CAGGCTCCCCAGCAGGCAGAAGTATGCAAAGCATGCATCTCAATTAGTCAGCAACCAGGTGTGGAAAGTC
CCCAGGCTCCCCAGCAGGCAGAAGTATGCAAAGCATGCATCTCAATTAGTCAGCAACCATAGTCCCGCCC
CTAACTCCGCCCATCCCGCCCCTAACTCCGCCCAGTTCCGCCCATTCTCCGCCCCATGGCTGACTAATTT
TTTTTATTTATGCAGAGGCCGAGGCCGCCTCTGCCTCTGAGCTATTCCAGAAGTAGTGAGGAGGCTTTTT
TGGAGGCCTAGGCTTTTGCAAAAAGCTCCCGGGAGCTTGTATATCCATTTTCGGATCTGATCAGCACGTG
TTGACAATTAATCATCGGCATAGTATATCGGCATAGTATAATACGACAAGGTGAGGAACTAAACCATGGC
CAAGTTGACCAGTGCCGTTCCGGTGCTCACCGCGCGCGACGTCGCCGGAGCGGTCGAGTTCTGGACCGAC
CGGCTCGGGTTCTCCCGGGACTTCGTGGAGGACGACTTCGCCGGTGTGGTCCGGGACGACGTGACCCTGT
TCATCAGCGCGGTCCAGGACCAGGTGGTGCCGGACAACACCCTGGCCTGGGTGTGGGTGCGCGGCCTGGA
CGAGCTGTACGCCGAGTGGTCGGAGGTCGTGTCCACGAACTTCCGGGACGCCTCCGGGCCGGCCATGACC
GAGATCGGCGAGCAGCCGTGGGGGCGGGAGTTCGCCCTGCGCGACCCGGCCGGCAACTGCGTGCACTTCG
TGGCCGAGGAGCAGGACTGACACGTGCTACGAGATTTCGATTCCACCGCCGCCTTCTATGAAAGGTTGGG
CTTCGGAATCGTTTTCCGGGACGCCGGCTGGATGATCCTCCAGCGCGGGGATCTCATGCTGGAGTTCTTC
GCCCACCCCAACTTGTTTATTGCAGCTTATAATGGTTACAAATAAAGCAATAGCATCACAAATTTCACAA
ATAAAGCATTTTTTTCACTGCATTCTAGTTGTGGTTTGTCCAAACTCATCAATGTATCTTATCATGTCTG
TATACCGTCGACCTCTAGCTAGAGCTTGGCGTAATCATGGTCATAGCTGTTTCCTGTGTGAAATTGTTAT
CCGCTCACAATTCCACACAACATACGAGCCGGAAGCATAAAGTGTAAAGCCTGGGGTGCCTAATGAGTGA
GCTAACTCACATTAATTGCGTTGCGCTCACTGCCCGCTTTCCAGTCGGGAAACCTGTCGTGCCAGCTGCA
TTAATGAATCGGCCAACGCGCGGGGAGAGGCGGTTTGCGTATTGGGCGCTCTTCCGCTTCCTCGCTCACT
GACTCGCTGCGCTCGGTCGTTCGGCTGCGGCGAGCGGTATCAGCTCACTCAAAGGCGGTAATACGGTTAT
CCACAGAATCAGGGGATAACGCAGGAAAGAACATGTGAGCAAAAGGCCAGCAAAAGGCCAGGAACCGTAA
AAAGGCCGCGTTGCTGGCGTTTTTCCATAGGCTCCGCCCCCCTGACGAGCATCACAAAAATCGACGCTCA
AGTCAGAGGTGGCGAAACCCGACAGGACTATAAAGATACCAGGCGTTTCCCCCTGGAAGCTCCCTCGTGC
GCTCTCCTGTTCCGACCCTGCCGCTTACCGGATACCTGTCCGCCTTTCTCCCTTCGGGAAGCGTGGCGCT
TTCTCATAGCTCACGCTGTAGGTATCTCAGTTCGGTGTAGGTCGTTCGCTCCAAGCTGGGCTGTGTGCAC
GAACCCCCCGTTCAGCCCGACCGCTGCGCCTTATCCGGTAACTATCGTCTTGAGTCCAACCCGGTAAGAC
ACGACTTATCGCCACTGGCAGCAGCCACTGGTAACAGGATTAGCAGAGCGAGGTATGTAGGCGGTGCTAC
AGAGTTCTTGAAGTGGTGGCCTAACTACGGCTACACTAGAAGAACAGTATTTGGTATCTGCGCTCTGCTG
AAGCCAGTTACCTTCGGAAAAAGAGTTGGTAGCTCTTGATCCGGCAAACAAACCACCGCTGGTAGCGGTG
GTTTTTTTGTTTGCAAGCAGCAGATTACGCGCAGAAAAAAAGGATCTCAAGAAGATCCTTTGATCTTTTC
TACGGGGTCTGACGCTCAGTGGAACGAAAACTCACGTTAAGGGATTTTGGTCATGAGATTATCAAAAAGG
ATCTTCACCTAGATCCTTTTAAATTAAAAATGAAGTTTTAAATCAATCTAAAGTATATATGAGTAAACTT
GGTCTGACAGTTACCAATGCTTAATCAGTGAGGCACCTATCTCAGCGATCTGTCTATTTCGTTCATCCAT
AGTTGCCTGACTCCCCGTCGTGTAGATAACTACGATACGGGAGGGCTTACCATCTGGCCCCAGTGCTGCA
ATGATACCGCGAGACCCACGCTCACCGGCTCCAGATTTATCAGCAATAAACCAGCCAGCCGGAAGGGCCG
AGCGCAGAAGTGGTCCTGCAACTTTATCCGCCTCCATCCAGTCTATTAATTGTTGCCGGGAAGCTAGAGT
AAGTAGTTCGCCAGTTAATAGTTTGCGCAACGTTGTTGCCATTGCTACAGGCATCGTGGTGTCACGCTCG
TCGTTTGGTATGGCTTCATTCAGCTCCGGTTCCCAACGATCAAGGCGAGTTACATGATCCCCCATGTTGT
GCAAAAAAGCGGTTAGCTCCTTCGGTCCTCCGATCGTTGTCAGAAGTAAGTTGGCCGCAGTGTTATCACT
CATGGTTATGGCAGCACTGCATAATTCTCTTACTGTCATGCCATCCGTAAGATGCTTTTCTGTGACTGGT
GAGTACTCAACCAAGTCATTCTGAGAATAGTGTATGCGGCGACCGAGTTGCTCTTGCCCGGCGTCAATAC
GGGATAATACCGCGCCACATAGCAGAACTTTAAAAGTGCTCATCATTGGAAAACGTTCTTCGGGGCGAAA
ACTCTCAAGGATCTTACCGCTGTTGAGATCCAGTTCGATGTAACCCACTCGTGCACCCAACTGATCTTCA
GCATCTTTTACTTTCACCAGCGTTTCTGGGTGAGCAAAAACAGGAAGGCAAAATGCCGCAAAAAAGGGAA
TAAGGGCGACACGGAAATGTTGAATACTCATACTCTTCCTTTTTCAATATTATTGAAGCATTTATCAGGG
TTATTGTCTCATGAGCGGATACATATTTGAATGTATTTAGAAAAATAAACAAATAGGGGTTCCGCGCACA
TTTCCCCGAAAAGTGCCACCTGACGTCGACGGATCGGGAGATCTCCCGATCCCCTATGGTGCACTCTCAG
TACAATCTGCTCTGATGCCGCATAGTTAAGCCAGTATCTGCTCCCTGCTTGTGTGTTGGAGGTCGCTGAG
TAGTGCGCGAGCAAAATTTAAGCTACAACAAGGCAAGGCTTGACCGACAATTGCATGAAGAATCTGCTTA
GGGTTAGGCGTTTTGCGCTGCTTCGCGATGTACGGGCCAGATATACGCGTTGACATTGATTATTGACTAG
TTATTAATAGTAATCAATTACGGGGTCATTAGTTCATAGCCCATATATGGAGTTCCGCGTTACATAACTT
ACGGTAAATGGCCCGCCTGGCTGACCGCCCAACGACCCCCGCCCATTGACGTCAATAATGACGTATGTTC
CCATAGTAACGCCAATAGGGACTTTCCATTGACGTCAATGGGTGGAGTATTTACGGTAAACTGCCCACTT
GGCAGTACATCAAGTGTATCATATGCCAAGTACGCCCCCTATTGACGTCAATGACGGTAAATGGCCCGCC
TGGCATTATGCCCAGTACATGACCTTATGGGACTTTCCTACTTGGCAGTACATCTACGTATTAGTCATCG
CTATTACCATGG
Features (pLannotate 1.2.2; 34 found; start..end, strand, type, name):
    217..397     +  LTR            5' LTR (truncated): truncated 5' long terminal repeat (LTR) from HIV-1
    444..569     +  misc_feature   HIV-1 Ψ: packaging signal of human immunodeficiency virus type 1
    553..916     +  CDS            HIV-1 gag (fragment): gag protein from human immunodeficiency virus 1; gag
   1062..1295    +  misc_feature   RRE: The Rev response element (RRE) of HIV-1 allows for Rev-dependent mRNA export from the nucleus to the cytoplasm.
   1672..1772    +  CDS            Rev (fragment): human immunodeficiency virus 1 (HIV-1) Rev protein; rev; enhances nuclear export of unspliced and incompletely spliced viral mRNAs
   1822..1939    +  misc_feature   cPPT/CTS: central polypurine tract and central termination sequence of HIV-1
   1990..2230    +  promoter       U6 promoter: RNA polymerase III promoter for human U6 snRNA
   2259..2334    +  misc_RNA       gRNA scaffold: guide RNA scaffold for the Streptococcus pyogenes CRISPR/Cas9 system
   2352..2370    +  CDS            small t antigen (fragment): SV40 (simian virus 40) small t antigen
   2396..2607    +  promoter       EF-1α core promoter: core promoter for human elongation factor EF-1α
   2632..4350    +  CDS            Cas9(N): N-terminal portion of Streptococcus pyogenes Cas9 (Zetsche et al., 2015)
   4237..6735    +  CDS            Cas9(C): C-terminal portion of Streptococcus pyogenes Cas9 (Zetsche et al., 2015)
   6873..7470    +  CDS            PuroR (fragment): puromycin N-acetyltransferase; pac from Streptomyces; confers resistance to puromycin
   7486..8074    +  misc_feature   WPRE: woodchuck hepatitis virus posttranscriptional regulatory element
   8125..8144    +  misc_feature   cPPT/CTS (fragment): central polypurine tract and central termination sequence of HIV-1
   8146..8379    +  LTR            3' LTR (ΔU3): self-inactivating 3' long terminal repeat (LTR) from HIV-1
   8411..8635    +  polyA_signal   bGH poly(A) signal: bovine growth hormone polyadenylation signal
   8639..8660    +  promoter       SV40 promoter (fragment): SV40 enhancer and early promoter
   8681..9109    +  rep_origin     f1 ori (sequence partly withheld): f1 bacteriophage origin of replication; arrow indicates direction of (+) strand synthesis
   9123..9452    +  promoter       SV40 promoter: SV40 enhancer and early promoter
   9500..9547    +  promoter       EM7 promoter: synthetic bacterial promoter&nbsp
   9566..9940    +  CDS            BleoR: antibiotic-binding protein; Sh ble from Streptoalloteichus hindustanus; confers resistance to bleomycin, phleomycin, and Zeocin™
   9950..10075   +  CDS            ble (fragment): BLE_KLEPN - Experimental evidence at protein level: Swiss-Prot protein existence level 1. Binding protein with a strong affinity to the bleomycin family of antibiotics. Binds to CL990; an antimitotic-antibiotic compound. From Klebsiella pneumoniae.
  10070..10191   +  polyA_signal   SV40 poly(A) signal: SV40 polyadenylation signal
  10262..10284   -  protein_bind   lac operator (fragment): The lac repressor binds to the lac operator to inhibit transcription in E. coli. This inhibition can be relieved by adding lactose or isopropyl-β-D-thiogalactopyranoside (IPTG). lac repressor encoded by lacI
  10288..10318   -  promoter       lac promoter: promoter for the E. coli lac operon
  10333..10354   -  protein_bind   CAP binding site: CAP binding activates transcription in the presence of cAMP. E. coli catabolite activator protein
  10367..10459   -  CDS            lacI (fragment): lac repressor; lacI; The lac repressor binds to the lac operator to inhibit transcription in E. coli. This inhibition can be relieved by adding lactose or isopropyl-β-D-thiogalactopyranoside (IPTG).
  10642..11230   -  rep_origin     ori: high-copy-number ColE1/pMB1/pBR322/pUC origin of replication
  11401..12261   -  CDS            AmpR: β-lactamase; bla; confers resistance to ampicillin, carbenicillin, and related antibiotics
  12262..12366   -  promoter       AmpR promoter: bla
  12425..12477   -  misc_feature   bom (fragment): basis of mobility region from pBR322
  12632..13011   +  enhancer       CMV enhancer: human cytomegalovirus immediate early enhancer
  13012..199     +  promoter       CMV promoter (across the origin): human cytomegalovirus (CMV) immediate early promoter
