[The description below was written by a language model from this plasmid's Addgene catalogue record and pLannotate feature annotations shown in this document.]
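Description:
LENTICRISPR-TKT_sgRNA1 is a lentiviral CRISPR/Cas9 knock-out plasmid built on the lentiCRISPR v2 backbone, carrying a single guide RNA against human TKT (transketolase). It is an all-in-one design: one transfer vector delivers both the guide and the nuclease. The guide spacer was cloned through the BsmBI sites so that it sits between the human U6 RNA polymerase III promoter and the Streptococcus pyogenes gRNA scaffold. Downstream, an EF-1α core promoter drives S. pyogenes Cas9 (annotated by the software as overlapping N- and C-terminal portions, which together span the full coding region), followed by a puromycin N-acetyltransferase gene for selecting transduced mammalian cells. The feature table does not annotate the element linking Cas9 to PuroR. A WPRE after the cassette enhances transcript stability and expression.

The viral framework is that of an HIV-1-derived self-inactivating vector: a CMV enhancer/promoter fused to a truncated 5' LTR drives genomic RNA production in packaging cells. The Ψ packaging signal, partial gag sequence, RRE and cPPT/CTS support encapsidation, Rev-dependent nuclear export and nuclear import, and the ΔU3 3' LTR inactivates LTR promoter activity after integration. Packaging functions must be supplied in trans.

Outside the LTRs, the backbone carries a bGH poly(A) signal, an f1 ori, an SV40/EM7-driven BleoR cassette, a high-copy ColE1/pUC-type origin and AmpR for ampicillin selection in E. coli. The record lists a recombination-tolerant growth strain, as is common for repeat-containing lentiviral plasmids. The stated purpose is Cas9-mediated gene knock-out, and the plasmid was deposited in connection with a study of ribose salvage from uridine or RNA supporting glycolysis under nutrient limitation.
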