Addgene plasmid #201624: LENTICRISPR-TKT_sgRNA1
Purpose: CRISPR/Cas9-mediated gene knock-out
Depositing lab: Alexis Jourdain & Vamsi Mootha. Depositing organization: Broad Institute. Publication: Salvage of ribose from uridine or RNA supports glycolysis in nutrient-limited conditions. Skinner OS, Blanco-Fernandez J, Goodman RP, Kawakami A, Shen H, Kemeny LV, Joesch-Cohen L, Rees MG, Roth JA, Fisher DE, Mootha VK, Jourdain AA. Nat Metab. 2023 May;5(5):765-776. doi: 10.1038/s42255-023-00774-2. Epub 2023 May 17. PubMed 37198474.
Backbone
  Vector backbone: lentiCRISPR v2
  Backbone manufacturer: Feng Zhang, Addgene #52961
  Vector type: Lentiviral, CRISPR
  Selectable markers: Puromycin
Growth in bacteria
  Bacterial resistance: Ampicillin, 100 μg/mL
  Growth temperature: 37°C
  Growth strain: NEB Stable
  Copy number: High Copy
Gene/Insert
  Gene/Insert name: TKT
  gRNA/shRNA sequence: GAAACAAGCTTTCACCGACG
  Species: H. sapiens (human)
  Entrez Gene: TKT (a.k.a. HEL-S-48, HEL107, SDDHD, TK, TKT1)
  Cloning method: Restriction Enzyme; 5′ cloning site BsmBI (unknown if destroyed); 3′ cloning site BsmBI (unknown if destroyed)
Terms and licenses: Academic/Nonprofit Terms; Industry Terms: Not Available to Industry
How to cite: LENTICRISPR-TKT_sgRNA1 was a gift from Alexis Jourdain & Vamsi Mootha (Addgene plasmid # 201624 ; http://n2t.net/addgene:201624 ; RRID:Addgene_201624)
